>Addgene plasmid #177421 | mCerulean3-Bcl2-cb5-pEGFP-C1 | addgene full sequence | sequence record 348306 | Addgene NGS Result
TAGTTATTAATAGTAATCAATTACGGGGTCATTAGTTCATAGCCCATATATGGAGTTCCGCGTTACATAA
CTTACGGTAAATGGCCCGCCTGGCTGACCGCCCAACGACCCCCGCCCATTGACGTCAATAATGACGTATG
TTCCCATAGTAACGCCAATAGGGACTTTCCATTGACGTCAATGGGTGGAGTATTTACGGTAAACTGCCCA
CTTGGCAGTACATCAAGTGTATCATATGCCAAGTACGCCCCCTATTGACGTCAATGACGGTAAATGGCCC
GCCTGGCATTATGCCCAGTACATGACCTTATGGGACTTTCCTACTTGGCAGTACATCTACGTATTAGTCA
TCGCTATTACCATGGTGATGCGGTTTTGGCAGTACATCAATGGGCGTGGATAGCGGTTTGACTCACGGGG
ATTTCCAAGTCTCCACCCCATTGACGTCAATGGGAGTTTGTTTTGGCACCAAAATCAACGGGACTTTCCA
AAATGTCGTAACAACTCCGCCCCATTGACGCAAATGGGCGGTAGGCGTGTACGGTGGGAGGTCTATATAA
GCAGAGCTGGTTTAGTGAACCGTCAGATCCGCTAGCGCTACCGGTCGCCACCATGGTGAGCAAGGGCGAG
GAGCTGTTCACCGGGGTGGTGCCCATCCTGGTCGAGCTGGACGGCGACGTAAACGGCCACAAGTTCAGCG
TGTCCGGCGAGGGCGAGGGCGATGCCACCTACGGCAAGCTGACCCTGAAGTTCATCTGCACCACCGGCAA
GCTGCCCGTGCCCTGGCCCACCCTCGTGACCACCCTGAGCTGGGGCGTGCAGTGCTTCGCCCGCTACCCC
GACCACATGAAGCAGCACGACTTCTTCAAGTCCGCCATGCCCGAAGGCTACGTCCAGGAGCGCACCATCT
TCTTCAAGGACGACGGCAACTACAAGACCCGCGCCGAGGTGAAGTTCGAGGGCGACACCCTGGTGAACCG
CATCGAGCTGAAGGGCATCGACTTCAAGGAGGACGGCAACATCCTGGGGCACAAGCTGGAGTACAACGCC
ATCCACGGCAACGTCTATATCACCGCCGACAAGCAGAAGAACGGCATCAAGGCCAACTTCGGCCTCAACT
GCAACATCGAGGACGGCAGCGTGCAGCTCGCCGACCACTACCAGCAGAACACCCCCATCGGCGACGGCCC
CGTGCTGCTGCCCGACAACCACTACCTGAGCACCCAGTCCAAGCTGAGCAAAGACCCCAACGAGAAGCGC
GATCACATGGTCCTGCTGGAGTTCGTGACCGCCGCCGGGATCACTCTCGGCATGGACGAGCTGTACAAGT
CCGGACTCAGATCCACGCGTATGGCGCACGCTGGGAGAACAGGGTACGATAACCGGGAGATAGTGATGAA
GTACATCCATTATAAGCTGTCGCAGAGGGGCTACGAGTGGGATGCGGGAGATGTGGGCGCCGCGCCCCCG
GGGGCCGCCCCCGCACCGGGCATCTTCTCCTCCCAGCCCGGGCACACGCCCCATCCAGCCGCATCCCGGG
ACCCGGTCGCCAGGACCTCGCCACTGCAGACCCCGGCTGCCCCCGGCGCCGCCGCGGGGCCTGCGCTCAG
CCCGGTGCCACCTGTGGTCCACCTGACCCTCCGCCAGGCCGGCGACGACTTCTCCCGCCGCTACCGCCGC
GACTTCGCCGAGATGTCCAGCCAGCTGCACCTGACGCCCTTCACCGCGCGGGGACGCTTTGCCACGGTGG
TGGAGGAGCTCTTCAGGGACGGGGTGAACTGGGGGAGGATTGTGGCCTTCTTTGAGTTCGGTGGGGTCAT
ATGTGTGGAGAGCGTCAACCGGGAGATGTCGCCCCTGGTGGACAACATCGCCCTGTGGATGACTGAGTAC
CTGAACCGGCACCTGCACACCTGGATCCAGGATAACGGAGGCTGGGATGCCTTTGTGGAGCTCTACGGCC
CCAGCATGCGGCCTCTGTTTGATTTCTCCTGGCTGTCTCTTAAGATCACTACCGTTGAATCGAACTCTAG
TTGGTGGACTAACTGGGTTATCCCTGCGATCTCTGCTCTGGTTGTAGCGCTGATGTACCGTCTGTACATG
GCTGAAGATTAATGAGGTCGACGGTACCGCGGGCCCGGGATCCACCGGATCTAGATAACTGATCATAATC
AGCCATACCACATTTGTAGAGGTTTTACTTGCTTTAAAAAACCTCCCACACCTCCCCCTGAACCTGAAAC
ATAAAATGAATGCAATTGTTGTTGTTAACTTGTTTATTGCAGCTTATAATGGTTACAAATAAAGCAATAG
CATCACAAATTTCACAAATAAAGCATTTTTTTCACTGCATTCTAGTTGTGGTTTGTCCAAACTCATCAAT
GTATCTTAACGCGTAAATTGTAAGCGTTAATATTTTGTTAAAATTCGCGTTAAATTTTTGTTAAATCAGC
TCATTTTTTAACCAATAGGCCGAAATCGGCAAAATCCCTTATAAATCAAAAGAATAGACCGAGATAGGGT
[37 nt withheld, positions 2521-2557]
AAAGAACGTGGACTCCAACGTCAAAGG
[49 nt withheld, positions 2585-2633]
T
[91 nt withheld, positions 2635-2725]
G
[124 nt withheld, positions 2727-2850]
CAGGTGGCACTTTTCGGGGAAATGTGCGCGGAACCCCTATTTGTTTATTTTTCTAAATACATTCAAATAT
GTATCCGCTCATGAGACAATAACCCTGATAAATGCTTCAATAATATTGAAAAAGGAAGAGTCCTGAGGCG
GAAAGAACCAGCTGTGGAATGTGTGTCAGTTAGGGTGTGGAAAGTCCCCAGGCTCCCCAGCAGGCAGAAG
TATGCAAAGCATGCATCTCAATTAGTCAGCAACCAGGTGTGGAAAGTCCCCAGGCTCCCCAGCAGGCAGA
AGTATGCAAAGCATGCATCTCAATTAGTCAGCAACCATAGTCCCGCCCCTAACTCCGCCCATCCCGCCCC
TAACTCCGCCCAGTTCCGCCCATTCTCCGCCCCATGGCTGACTAATTTTTTTTATTTATGCAGAGGCCGA
GGCCGCCTCGGCCTCTGAGCTATTCCAGAAGTAGTGAGGAGGCTTTTTTGGAGGCCTAGGCTTTTGCAAA
GATCGATCAAGAGACAGGATGAGGATCGTTTCGCATGATTGAACAAGATGGATTGCACGCAGGTTCTCCG
GCCGCTTGGGTGGAGAGGCTATTCGGCTATGACTGGGCACAACAGACAATCGGCTGCTCTGATGCCGCCG
TGTTCCGGCTGTCAGCGCAGGGGCGCCCGGTTCTTTTTGTCAAGACCGACCTGTCCGGTGCCCTGAATGA
ACTGCAAGACGAGGCAGCGCGGCTATCGTGGCTGGCCACGACGGGCGTTCCTTGCGCAGCTGTGCTCGAC
GTTGTCACTGAAGCGGGAAGGGACTGGCTGCTATTGGGCGAAGTGCCGGGGCAGGATCTCCTGTCATCTC
ACCTTGCTCCTGCCGAGAAAGTATCCATCATGGCTGATGCAATGCGGCGGCTGCATACGCTTGATCCGGC
TACCTGCCCATTCGACCACCAAGCGAAACATCGCATCGAGCGAGCACGTACTCGGATGGAAGCCGGTCTT
GTCGATCAGGATGATCTGGACGAAGAGCATCAGGGGCTCGCGCCAGCCGAACTGTTCGCCAGGCTCAAGG
CGAGCATGCCCGACGGCGAGGATCTCGTCGTGACCCATGGCGATGCCTGCTTGCCGAATATCATGGTGGA
AAATGGCCGCTTTTCTGGATTCATCGACTGTGGCCGGCTGGGTGTGGCGGACCGCTATCAGGACATAGCG
TTGGCTACCCGTGATATTGCTGAAGAGCTTGGCGGCGAATGGGCTGACCGCTTCCTCGTGCTTTACGGTA
TCGCCGCTCCCGATTCGCAGCGCATCGCCTTCTATCGCCTTCTTGACGAGTTCTTCTGAGCGGGACTCTG
GGGTTCGAAATGACCGACCAAGCGACGCCCAACCTGCCATCACGAGATTTCGATTCCACCGCCGCCTTCT
ATGAAAGGTTGGGCTTCGGAATCGTTTTCCGGGACGCCGGCTGGATGATCCTCCAGCGCGGGGATCTCAT
GCTGGAGTTCTTCGCCCACCCTAGGGGGAGGCTAACTGAAACACGGAAGGAGACAATACCGGAAGGAACC
CGCGCTATGACGGCAATAAAAAGACAGAATAAAACGCACGGTGTTGGGTCGTTTGTTCATAAACGCGGGG
TTCGGTCCCAGGGCTGGCACTCTGTCGATACCCCACCGAGACCCCATTGGGGCCAATACGCCCGCGTTTC
TTCCTTTTCCCCACCCCACCCCCCAAGTTCGGGTGAAGGCCCAGGGCTCGCAGCCAACGTCGGGGCGGCA
GGCCCTGCCATAGCCTCAGGTTACTCATATATACTTTAGATTGATTTAAAACTTCATTTTTAATTTAAAA
GGATCTAGGTGAAGATCCTTTTTGATAATCTCATGACCAAAATCCCTTAACGTGAGTTTTCGTTCCACTG
AGCGTCAGACCCCGTAGAAAAGATCAAAGGATCTTCTTGAGATCCTTTTTTTCTGCGCGTAATCTGCTGC
TTGCAAACAAAAAAACCACCGCTACCAGCGGTGGTTTGTTTGCCGGATCAAGAGCTACCAACTCTTTTTC
CGAAGGTAACTGGCTTCAGCAGAGCGCAGATACCAAATACTGTTCTTCTAGTGTAGCCGTAGTTAGGCCA
CCACTTCAAGAACTCTGTAGCACCGCCTACATACCTCGCTCTGCTAATCCTGTTACCAGTGGCTGCTGCC
AGTGGCGATAAGTCGTGTCTTACCGGGTTGGACTCAAGACGATAGTTACCGGATAAGGCGCAGCGGTCGG
GCTGAACGGGGGGTTCGTGCACACAGCCCAGCTTGGAGCGAACGACCTACACCGAACTGAGATACCTACA
GCGTGAGCTATGAGAAAGCGCCACGCTTCCCGAAGGGAGAAAGGCGGACAGGTATCCGGTAAGCGGCAGG
GTCGGAACAGGAGAGCGCACGAGGGAGCTTCCAGGGGGAAACGCCTGGTATCTTTATAGTCCTGTCGGGT
TTCGCCACCTCTGACTTGAGCGTCGATTTTTGTGATGCTCGTCAGGGGGGCGGAGCCTATGGAAAAACGC
CAGCAACGCGGCCTTTTTACGGTTCCTGGCCTTTTGCTGGCCTTTTGCTCACATGTTCTTTCCTGCGTTA
TCCCCTGATTCTGTGGATAACCGTATTACCGCCATGCAT
Features (pLannotate 1.2.2; 16 found; start..end, strand, type, name):
     61..364     +  enhancer       CMV enhancer: human cytomegalovirus immediate early enhancer
    365..568     +  promoter       CMV promoter: human cytomegalovirus (CMV) immediate early promoter
    613..1329    +  CDS            mCerulean3: mCerulean3 is a basic (constitutively fluorescent) cyan fluorescent protein published in 2011, derived from Aequorea victoria. It is reported to be a somewhat slowly-maturing monomer with very low acid sensitivity.
   1351..2004    +  CDS            BCL2 (fragment): BCL2_HUMAN - Experimental evidence at protein level: Swiss-Prot protein existence level 1. Suppresses apoptosis in a variety of cell systems including factor-dependent lymphohematopoietic and neural cells. Regulates cell death by controlling the mitochondrial membrane permeability. Appears to function in a feedback loop system with caspases. Inhibits caspase activity either by preventing the release of cytochrome c from the mitochondria and/or by binding to the apoptosis-activating factor (APAF-1). May attenuate inflammation by impairing NLRP1-inflammasome activation, hence CASP1 activation an
   2005..2109    +  CDS            Cyb5a (fragment): CYB5_RAT - Also known as Cyb5. Experimental evidence at protein level: Swiss-Prot protein existence level 1. Cytochrome b5 is a membrane-bound hemoprotein functioning as an electron carrier for several membrane-bound oxygenases. It is also involved in several steps of the sterol biosynthesis pathway, particularly in the C-6 double bond introduction during the C-6 desaturation. From Rattus norvegicus (Rat).
   2117..2143    +  misc_feature   MCS (fragment): multiple cloning site
   2160..2244    +  CDS            large T antigen (fragment): large T antigen from SV40 (simian virus 40)
   2267..2388    +  polyA_signal   SV40 poly(A) signal: SV40 polyadenylation signal
   2422..2850    -  rep_origin     f1 ori (sequence partly withheld): f1 bacteriophage origin of replication; arrow indicates direction of (+) strand synthesis
   2877..2981    +  promoter       AmpR promoter: bla
   2983..3340    +  promoter       SV40 promoter: SV40 enhancer and early promoter
   3375..4169    +  CDS            NeoR/KanR: aminoglycoside phosphotransferase from Tn5; aph(3')-II (or nptII); confers resistance to neomycin, kanamycin, and G418 (Geneticin®)
   4190..4342    +  CDS            ble (fragment): BLE_KLEPN - Experimental evidence at protein level: Swiss-Prot protein existence level 1. Binding protein with a strong affinity to the bleomycin family of antibiotics. Binds to CL990; an antimitotic-antibiotic compound. From Klebsiella pneumoniae.
   4401..4448    +  polyA_signal   HSV TK poly(A) signal: herpes simplex virus thymidine kinase polyadenylation signal (Cole and Stacy, 1985)
   4539..4555    -  polyA_signal   bGH poly(A) signal (fragment): bovine growth hormone polyadenylation signal
   4777..5365    +  rep_origin     ori: high-copy-number ColE1/pMB1/pBR322/pUC origin of replication
