[The description below was written by a language model from this plasmid's Addgene catalogue record and pLannotate feature annotations shown in this document.]
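Description:
mCerulean3-Bcl2-cb5-pEGFP-C1 is a 5,479 bp mammalian expression plasmid built on the pEGFP-C1 backbone, in which the original EGFP has been replaced by the cyan fluorescent protein mCerulean3. It replicates in E. coli from a high-copy ColE1/pUC-type origin and also carries an f1 phage origin. A single NeoR/KanR (Tn5 aminoglycoside phosphotransferase) gene serves both hosts. A bacterial bla-type promoter drives it for kanamycin selection, and the SV40 enhancer/early promoter, paired with the HSV TK polyadenylation signal, drives it for G418 selection of transfected mammalian cells. The short ble, bGH poly(A) and SV40 large T antigen fragments in the annotation appear to be partial matches within backbone sequence rather than functional elements.

The payload is a single fusion reading frame expressed from the human CMV immediate-early enhancer and promoter and terminated by the SV40 poly(A) signal. mCerulean3 sits at the N-terminus, joined through a flexible seven-residue linker to Bcl-2-Cb5. This is a chimera in which the C-terminal membrane-binding region of human anti-apoptotic Bcl-2 is replaced by the tail-anchor segment of cytochrome b5. The catalogue lists the insert species as human, but the feature table matches the cytochrome b5 portion to the rat Cyb5a protein. The Cb5 sequence acts as an endoplasmic reticulum targeting signal, so the chimera restricts Bcl-2 to the ER instead of its usual distribution, which includes mitochondria.

Transfection yields a cyan-tagged, ER-targeted Bcl-2. The record does not specify particular applications, but such a construct suits live-cell imaging of localisation and studies of how Bcl-2's subcellular location affects regulation of apoptosis.
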