Addgene plasmid #177421: mCerulean3-Bcl2-cb5-pEGFP-C1
Purpose: Express mCerulean3 fused to the N-terminus of the Bcl-2 family chimera protein, Bcl-2-Cb5: Bcl-2 with its membrane binding region swapped for Cb5 (ER targeting sequence).
Depositing lab: David Andrews. Depositing organization: Sunnybrook Research Institute.
Backbone
  Vector backbone: pEGFP-C1
  Vector type: Mammalian Expression
  Selectable markers: Neomycin (select with G418)
Growth in bacteria
  Bacterial resistance: Kanamycin, 50 μg/mL
  Growth temperature: 37°C
  Growth strain: DH5alpha
  Copy number: Unknown
Gene/Insert
  Gene/Insert name: Bcl-2-Cb5, Bcl2-cb5, Bcl-cb5 (alt name: CBcl2-Cb5, CBcl-2-Cb5, mCerulean3-Bcl-2-Cb5, mCer3-Bcl2-Cb5)
  Species: H. sapiens (human)
  Promoter: CMV
  Tag / fusion protein: mCerulean3 (N terminal on insert)
  Cloning method: Restriction Enzyme
  Sequencing primers: 5′ TGACGCAAATGGGCGGTAGG; 3′ TCGCCCTTTGACGTTGGAGTCCAC
Resource information
  A portion of this plasmid was derived from a plasmid made by: See PMID: 8861942 for description of chimera Bcl2-Cb5 (aka Bcl-Cb5). mCerulean3 sequence received from Mark Rizzo PMID: 21479270.
Terms and licenses: Academic/Nonprofit Terms; Industry Terms: Not Available to Industry
Depositor comments: Transfection of this plasmid will express mCerulean3-fused to the N-terminus of Bcl-2-Cb5. There is a flexible, 7 aa linker "SGLRSTR", between mCerulean3 and Bcl-2-Cb5.
How to cite: mCerulean3-Bcl2-cb5-pEGFP-C1 was a gift from David Andrews (Addgene plasmid # 177421 ; http://n2t.net/addgene:177421 ; RRID:Addgene_177421)
